>Addgene plasmid #232884 | pML107-RER2 | addgene full sequence | sequence record 462289 | Addgene NGS Result
GTAAAACGACGGCCAGTGAGCGCGCGTAATACGACTCACTATAGGGCGAATTGGGTACCGGGCCCCCCCT
CGAGGTCGACGGTATCGATAAGCTTGATATCGAATTCAGTCTACTAGTCAGTTCGAGTTTATCATTATCA
ATACTGCCATTTCAAAGAATACGTAAATAATTAATAGTAGTGATTTTCCTAACTTTATTTAGTCAAAAAA
TTAGCCTTTTAATTCTGCTGTAACCCGTACATGCCCAAAATAGGGGGCGGGTTACACAGAATATATAACA
TCGTAGGTGTCTGGGTGAACAGTTTATTCCTGGCATCCACTAAATATAATGGAGCCCGCTTTTTAAGCTG
GCATCCAGAAAAAAAAAGAATCCCAGCACCAAAATATTGTTTTCTTCACCAACCATCAGTTCATAGGTCC
ATTCTCTTAGCGCAACTACAGAGAACAGGGGCACAAACAGGCAAAAAACGGGCACAACCTCAATGGAGTG
ATGCAACCTGCCTGGAGTAAATGATGACACAAGGCAATTGACCCACGCATGTATCTATCTCATTTTCTTA
CACCTTCTATTACCTTCTGCTCTCTCTGATTTGGAAAAAGCTGAAAAAAAAGGTTGAAACCAGTTCCCTG
AAATTATTCCCCTACTTGACTAATAAGTATATAAAGACGGTAGGTATTGATTGTAATTCTGTAAATCTAT
TTCTTAAACTTCTTAAATTCTACTTTTATAGTTAGTCTTTTTTTTAGTTTTAAAACACCAAGAACTTAGT
TTCGAATAAACACACATAAACAAACAAAAGATCTGATATGGATCGAATTAGATCTCGCCACCATGGACAA
GAAGTATTCTATCGGACTGGACATCGGGACTAATAGCGTCGGGTGGGCCGTCATCACTGACGAGTACAAG
GTGCCCTCTAAGAAGTTCAAGGTGCTCGGGAACACCGACCGGCATTCCATCAAGAAAAATCTGATCGGAG
CTCTCCTCTTTGATTCAGGGGAGACCGCTGAAGCAACCCGCCTCAAGCGGACTGCTAGACGGCGGTACAC
CAGGAGGAAGAACCGGATTTGTTACCTTCAAGAGATATTCTCCAACGAAATGGCAAAGGTCGACGACAGC
TTCTTCCATAGGCTGGAAGAATCATTCCTCGTGGAAGAGGATAAGAAGCATGAACGGCATCCCATCTTCG
GTAATATCGTCGACGAGGTGGCCTATCACGAGAAATACCCAACCATCTACCATCTTCGCAAAAAGCTGGT
GGACTCAACCGACAAGGCAGACCTCCGGCTTATCTACCTGGCCCTGGCCCACATGATTAAGTTCAGAGGC
CACTTCCTGATCGAGGGCGACCTCAATCCTGACAATAGCGATGTGGATAAACTGTTCATCCAGCTGGTGC
AGACTTACAACCAGCTCTTTGAAGAGAACCCCATCAATGCAAGCGGAGTCGATGCCAAGGCCATTCTGTC
AGCCCGGCTGTCAAAGAGCCGCAGACTTGAGAATCTTATCGCTCAGCTGCCGGGTGAAAAGAAAAATGGA
CTGTTCGGGAACCTGATTGCTCTTTCACTTGGGCTGACTCCCAATTTCAAGTCTAATTTCGACCTGGCAG
AGGATGCCAAGCTGCAACTGTCCAAGGACACCTATGATGACGATCTCGACAACCTCCTGGCCCAGATCGG
TGACCAATACGCCGACCTTTTCCTTGCTGCTAAGAATCTTTCTGACGCCATCCTGCTGTCTGACATTCTC
CGCGTGAACACTGAAATCACCAAGGCCCCTCTTTCAGCTTCAATGATTAAGCGGTATGATGAGCACCACC
AGGACCTGACCCTGCTTAAGGCACTCGTCCGGCAGCAGCTTCCGGAGAAGTACAAGGAAATCTTCTTTGA
CCAGTCAAAGAATGGATACGCCGGCTACATCGACGGAGGTGCCTCCCAAGAGGAATTTTATAAGTTTATC
AAACCTATCCTTGAGAAGATGGACGGCACCGAAGAGCTCCTCGTGAAACTGAATCGGGAGGATCTGCTGC
GGAAGCAGCGCACTTTCGACAATGGGAGCATTCCCCACCAGATCCATCTTGGGGAGCTTCACGCCATCCT
TCGGCGCCAAGAGGACTTCTACCCCTTTCTTAAGGACAACAGGGAGAAGATTGAGAAAATTCTCACTTTC
CGCATCCCCTACTACGTGGGACCCCTCGCCAGAGGAAATAGCCGGTTTGCTTGGATGACCAGAAAGTCAG
AAGAAACTATCACTCCCTGGAACTTCGAAGAGGTGGTGGACAAGGGAGCCAGCGCTCAGTCATTCATCGA
ACGGATGACTAACTTCGATAAGAACCTCCCCAATGAGAAGGTCCTGCCGAAACATTCCCTGCTCTACGAG
TACTTTACCGTGTACAACGAGCTGACCAAGGTGAAATATGTCACCGAAGGGATGAGGAAGCCCGCATTCC
TGTCAGGCGAACAAAAGAAGGCAATTGTGGACCTTCTGTTCAAGACCAATAGAAAGGTGACCGTGAAGCA
GCTGAAGGAGGACTATTTCAAGAAAATTGAATGCTTCGACTCTGTGGAGATTAGCGGGGTCGAAGATCGG
TTCAACGCAAGCCTGGGTACCTACCATGATCTGCTTAAGATCATCAAGGACAAGGATTTTCTGGACAATG
AGGAGAAAGAGGACATCCTTGAGGACATTGTCCTGACTCTCACTCTGTTCGAGGACCGGGAAATGATCGA
GGAGAGGCTTAAGACCTACGCCCATCTGTTCGACGATAAAGTGATGAAGCAACTTAAACGGAGAAGATAT
ACCGGATGGGGACGCCTTAGCCGCAAACTCATCAACGGAATCCGGGACAAACAGAGCGGAAAGACCATTC
TTGATTTCCTTAAGAGCGACGGATTCGCTAATCGCAACTTCATGCAACTTATCCATGATGATTCCCTGAC
CTTTAAGGAGGACATCCAGAAGGCCCAAGTGTCTGGACAAGGTGACTCACTGCACGAGCATATCGCAAAT
CTGGCTGGTTCACCCGCTATTAAGAAGGGTATTCTCCAGACCGTGAAAGTCGTGGACGAGCTGGTCAAGG
TGATGGGTCGCCATAAACCAGAGAACATTGTCATCGAGATGGCCAGGGAAAACCAGACTACCCAGAAGGG
ACAGAAGAACAGCAGGGAGCGGATGAAAAGAATTGAGGAAGGGATTAAGGAGCTCGGGTCACAGATCCTT
AAAGAGCACCCGGTGGAAAACACCCAGCTTCAGAATGAGAAGCTCTATCTGTACTACCTTCAAAATGGAC
GCGATATGTATGTGGACCAAGAGCTTGATATCAACAGGCTCTCAGACTACGACGTGGACCACATCGTCCC
TCAGAGCTTCCTCAAAGACGACTCAATTGACAATAAGGTGCTGACTCGCTCAGACAAGAACCGGGGAAAG
TCAGATAACGTGCCCTCAGAGGAAGTCGTGAAAAAGATGAAGAACTATTGGCGCCAGCTTCTGAACGCAA
AGCTAATCACTCAGCGGAAGTTCGACAATCTCACTAAGGCTGAGAGGGGCGGACTGAGCGAACTGGACAA
AGCAGGATTCATTAAACGGCAACTTGTGGAGACTCGGCAGATTACTAAACATGTAGCCCAAATCCTTGAC
TCACGCATGAATACCAAGTACGACGAAAACGACAAACTTATCCGCGAGGTGAAGGTGATTACCCTGAAGT
CCAAGCTGGTCAGCGATTTCAGAAAGGACTTTCAATTCTACAAAGTGCGGGAGATCAATAACTATCATCA
TGCTCATGACGCATATCTGAATGCCGTGGTGGGAACCGCCCTAATCAAGAAGTACCCAAAGCTGGAAAGC
GAGTTCGTGTACGGAGACTACAAGGTCTACGACGTGCGCAAGATGATTGCCAAATCTGAGCAGGAGATCG
GAAAGGCCACCGCAAAGTACTTCTTCTACAGCAACATCATGAATTTCTTCAAGACCGAAATCACCCTTGC
AAACGGTGAGATCCGGAAGAGGCCGCTCATCGAGACTAATGGGGAGACTGGCGAAATCGTGTGGGACAAG
GGCAGAGATTTCGCTACCGTGCGCAAAGTGCTTTCTATGCCTCAAGTGAACATCGTGAAGAAAACCGAGG
TGCAAACCGGAGGCTTTTCTAAGGAATCAATCCTCCCCAAGCGCAACTCCGACAAGCTCATTGCAAGGAA
GAAGGATTGGGACCCTAAGAAGTACGGCGGATTCGATTCACCAACTGTGGCTTATTCTGTCCTGGTCGTG
GCTAAGGTGGAAAAAGGAAAGTCTAAGAAGCTCAAGAGCGTGAAGGAACTGCTGGGTATCACCATTATGG
AGCGCAGCTCCTTCGAGAAGAACCCAATTGACTTTCTCGAAGCCAAAGGTTACAAGGAAGTCAAGAAGGA
CCTTATCATCAAGCTCCCAAAGTATAGCCTGTTCGAACTGGAGAATGGGCGGAAGCGGATGCTCGCCTCC
GCTGGCGAACTTCAGAAGGGTAATGAGCTGGCTCTCCCCTCCAAGTACGTGAATTTCCTCTACCTTGCAA
GCCATTACGAGAAGCTGAAGGGGAGCCCCGAGGACAACGAGCAAAAGCAACTGTTTGTGGAGCAGCATAA
GCATTATCTGGACGAGATCATTGAGCAGATTTCCGAGTTTTCTAAACGCGTCATTCTCGCTGATGCCAAC
CTCGATAAAGTCCTTAGCGCATACAATAAGCACAGAGACAAACCAATTCGGGAGCAGGCTGAGAATATCA
TCCACCTGTTCACCCTCACCAATCTTGGTGCCCCTGCCGCATTCAAGTACTTCGACACCACCATCGACCG
GAAACGCTATACCTCCACCAAAGAAGTGCTGGACGCCACCCTCATCCACCAGAGCATCACCGGACTTTAC
GAAACTCGGATTGACCTCTCACAGCTCGGAGGGGATGAGGGAGCTCCCAAGAAAAAGCGCAAGGTAGGTA
GTTCCGGATCCTAGACTCTCGAGGCGAATTTCTTATGATTTATGATTTTTATTATTAAATAAGTTATAAA
AAAAATAAGTGTATACAAATTTTAAAGTGACTCTTAGGTTTTAAAACGAAAATTCTTATTCTTGAGTAAC
TCTTTCCTGTAGGTCAGGTTGCTTTCTCAGGTATAGCATGAGGTCGCTCTTATTGACCACACCTCTACCG
GCATGCCGAGCAAATGCCTGCAAATCGCTCCCCATTTCTCTAGAGCGGCCGTGGTATCGTTTAGATTGGC
AATTACAGTGTCTTAGCTCACATGCTTATAACTAATTACATGACTCGAAGACATAAAAAACAAAAAAAGC
ACCACCGACTCGGTGCCACTTTTTCAAGTTGATAACGGACTAGCCTTATTTTAACTTGCTATTTCTAGCT
CTAAAACCCGTGTAGAGATGCGATTCTGATCATTTATCTTTCACTGCGGAGAAGTTTCGAACGCCGAAAC
ATGCGCACCAACTTTCACTTCTACAGCGTTTGACCAAAATCTTTTGAACAGAACATTGTAGGGTGTGAAA
AAATGCGCACCTTTACCGCTAGCCCAAGAGGGCACTACAAAATCTAGAGTTGTACTTCAAACGTACATGT
AATCACCTTGTATATACTCGAAAGAAAACATCAAGTTTCTGTATAAATATGAGTGAAAGCATAATCATAC
ATTATCTTTTCAAAGATTGTCCGCGGTGGAGCTCCAGCTTTTGTTCCCTTTAGTGAGGGTTAATTGCGCG
CTTGGCGTAATCATGGTCATAGCTGTTTCCTGTGTGAAATTGTTATCCGCTCACAATTCCACACAACATA
CGAGCCGGAAGCATAAAGTGTAAAGCCTGGGGTGCCTAATGAGTGAGCTAACTCACATTAATTGCGTTGC
GCTCACTGCCCGCTTTCCAGTCGGGAAACCTGTCGTGCCAGCTGCATTAATGAATCGGCCAACGCGCGGG
GAGAGGCGGTTTGCGTATTGGGCGCTCTTCCGCTTCCTCGCTCACTGACTCGCTGCGCTCGGTCGTTCGG
CTGCGGCGAGCGGTATCAGCTCACTCAAAGGCGGTAATACGGTTATCCACAGAATCAGGGGATAACGCAG
GAAAGAACATGTGAGCAAAAGGCCAGCAAAAGGCCAGGAACCGTAAAAAGGCCGCGTTGCTGGCGTTTTT
CCATAGGCTCCGCCCCCCTGACGAGCATCACAAAAATCGACGCTCAAGTCAGAGGTGGCGAAACCCGACA
GGACTATAAAGATACCAGGCGTTTCCCCCTGGAAGCTCCCTCGTGCGCTCTCCTGTTCCGACCCTGCCGC
TTACCGGATACCTGTCCGCCTTTCTCCCTTCGGGAAGCGTGGCGCTTTCTCATAGCTCACGCTGTAGGTA
TCTCAGTTCGGTGTAGGTCGTTCGCTCCAAGCTGGGCTGTGTGCACGAACCCCCCGTTCAGCCCGACCGC
TGCGCCTTATCCGGTAACTATCGTCTTGAGTCCAACCCGGTAAGACACGACTTATCGCCACTGGCAGCAG
CCACTGGTAACAGGATTAGCAGAGCGAGGTATGTAGGCGGTGCTACAGAGTTCTTGAAGTGGTGGCCTAA
CTACGGCTACACTAGAAGAACAGTATTTGGTATCTGCGCTCTGCTGAAGCCAGTTACCTTCGGAAAAAGA
GTTGGTAGCTCTTGATCCGGCAAACAAACCACCGCTGGTAGCGGTGGTTTTTTTGTTTGCAAGCAGCAGA
TTACGCGCAGAAAAAAAGGATCTCAAGAAGATCCTTTGATCTTTTCTACGGGGTCTGACGCTCAGTGGAA
CGAAAACTCACGTTAAGGGATTTTGGTCATGAGATTATCAAAAAGGATCTTCACCTAGATCCTTTTAAAT
TAAAAATGAAGTTTTAAATCAATCTAAAGTATATATGAGTAAACTTGGTCTGACAGTTACCAATGCTTAA
TCAGTGAGGCACCTATCTCAGCGATCTGTCTATTTCGTTCATCCATAGTTGCCTGACTCCCCGTCGTGTA
GATAACTACGATACGGGAGGGCTTACCATCTGGCCCCAGTGCTGCAATGATACCGCGAGACCCACGCTCA
CCGGCTCCAGATTTATCAGCAATAAACCAGCCAGCCGGAAGGGCCGAGCGCAGAAGTGGTCCTGCAACTT
TATCCGCCTCCATCCAGTCTATTAATTGTTGCCGGGAAGCTAGAGTAAGTAGTTCGCCAGTTAATAGTTT
GCGCAACGTTGTTGCCATTGCTACAGGCATCGTGGTGTCACGCTCGTCGTTTGGTATGGCTTCATTCAGC
TCCGGTTCCCAACGATCAAGGCGAGTTACATGATCCCCCATGTTGTGCAAAAAAGCGGTTAGCTCCTTCG
GTCCTCCGATCGTTGTCAGAAGTAAGTTGGCCGCAGTGTTATCACTCATGGTTATGGCAGCACTGCATAA
TTCTCTTACTGTCATGCCATCCGTAAGATGCTTTTCTGTGACTGGTGAGTACTCAACCAAGTCATTCTGA
GAATAGTGTATGCGGCGACCGAGTTGCTCTTGCCCGGCGTCAATACGGGATAATACCGCGCCACATAGCA
GAACTTTAAAAGTGCTCATCATTGGAAAACGTTCTTCGGGGCGAAAACTCTCAAGGATCTTACCGCTGTT
GAGATCCAGTTCGATGTAACCCACTCGTGCACCCAACTGATCTTCAGCATCTTTTACTTTCACCAGCGTT
TCTGGGTGAGCAAAAACAGGAAGGCAAAATGCCGCAAAAAAGGGAATAAGGGCGACACGGAAATGTTGAA
TACTCATACTCTTCCTTTTTCAATATTATTGAAGCATTTATCAGGGTTATTGTCTCATGAGCGGATACAT
ATTTGAATGTATTTAGAAAAATAAACAAATAGGGGTTCCGCGCACATTTCCCCGAAAAGTGCCACCTGAA
CGAAGCATCTGTGCTTCATTTTGTAGAACAAAAATGCAACGCGAGAGCGCTAATTTTTCAAACAAAGAAT
CTGAGCTGCATTTTTACAGAACAGAAATGCAACGCGAAAGCGCTATTTTACCAACGAAGAATCTGTGCTT
CATTTTTGTAAAACAAAAATGCAACGCGAGAGCGCTAATTTTTCAAACAAAGAATCTGAGCTGCATTTTT
ACAGAACAGAAATGCAACGCGAGAGCGCTATTTTACCAACAAAGAATCTATACTTCTTTTTTGTTCTACA
AAAATGCATCCCGAGAGCGCTATTTTTCTAACAAAGCATCTTAGATTACTTTTTTTCTCCTTTGTGCGCT
CTATAATGCAGTCTCTTGATAACTTTTTGCACTGTAGGTCCGTTAAGGTTAGAAGAAGGCTACTTTGGTG
TCTATTTTCTCTTCCATAAAAAAAGCCTGACTCCACTTCCCGCGTTTACTGATTACTAGCGAAGCTGCGG
GTGCATTTTTTCAAGATAAAGGCATCCCCGATTATATTCTATACCGATGTGGATTGCGCATACTTTGTGA
ACAGAAAGTGATAGCGTTGATGATTCTTCATTGGTCAGAAAATTATGAACGGTTTCTTCTATTTTGTCTC
TATATACTACGTATAGGAAATGTTTACATTTTCGTATTGTTTTCGATTCACTCTATGAATAGTTCTTACT
ACAATTTTTTTGTCTAAAGAGTAATACTAGAGATAAACATAAAAAATGTAGAGGTCGAGTTTAGATGCAA
GTTCAAGGAGCGAAAGGTGGATGGGTAGGTTATATAGGGATATAGCACAGAGATATATAGCAAAGAGATA
CTTTTGAGCAATGTTTGTGGAAGCGGTATTCGCAATATTTTAGTAGCTCGTTACAGTCCGGTGCGTTTTT
GGTTTTTTGAAAGTGCGTCTTCAGAGCGCTTTTGGTTTTCAAAAGCGCTCTGAAGTTCCTATACTTTCTA
GCTAGAGAATAGGAACTTCGGAATAGGAACTTCAAAGCGTTTCCGAAAACGAGCGCTTCCGAAAATGCAA
CGCGAGCTGCGCACATACAGCTCACTGTTCACGTCGCACCTATATCTGCGTGTTGCCTGTATATATATAT
ACATGAGAAGAACGGCATAGTGCGTGTTTATGCTTAAATGCGTACTTATATGCGTCTATTTATGTAGGAT
GAAAGGTAGTCTAGTACCTCCTGTGATATTATCCCATTCCATGCGGGGTATCGTATGCTTCCTTCAGCAC
TACCCTTTAGCTGTTCTATATGCTGCCACTCCTCAATTGGATTAGTCTCATCCTTCAATGCTATCATTTC
CTTTGATATTGGATCATACTAAGAAACCATTATTATCATGACATTAACCTATAAAAATAGGCGTATCACG
AGGCCCTTTCGTCTCGCGCGTTTCGGTGATGACGGTGAAAACCTCTGACACATGCAGCTCCCGGAGACGG
TCACAGCTTGTCTGTAAGCGGATGCCGGGAGCAGACAAGCCCGTCAGGGCGCGTCAGCGGGTGTTGGCGG
GTGTCGGGGCTGGCTTAACTATGCGGCATCAGAGCAGATTGTACTGAGAGTGCACCATATCGACTACGTC
GTTAAGGCCGTTTCTGACAGAGTAAAATTCTTGAGGGAACTTTCACCATTATGGGAAATGGTTCAAGAAG
GTATTGACTTAAACTCCATCAAATGGTCAGGTCATTGAGTGTTTTTTATTTGTTGTATTTTTTTTTTTTA
GAGAAAATCCTCCAATATATAAATTAGGAATCATAGTTTCATGATTTTCTGTTACACCTAACTTTTTGTG
TGGTGCCCTCCTCCTTGTCAATATTAATGTTAAAGTGCAATTCTTTTTCCTTATCACGTTGAGCCATTAG
TATCAATTTGCTTACCTGTATTCCTTTACATCCTCCTTTTTCTCCTTCTTGATAAATGTATGTAGATTGC
GTATATAGTTTCGTCTACCCTATGAACATATTCCATTTTGTAATTTCGTGTCGTTTCTATTATGAATTTC
ATTTATAAAGTTTATGTACAAATATCATAAAAAAAGAGAATCTTTTTAAGCAAGGATTTTCTTAACTTCT
TCGGCGACAGCATCACCGACTTCGGTGGTACTGTTGGAACCACCTAAATCACCAGTTCTGATACCTGCAT
CCAAAACCTTTTTAACTGCATCTTCAATGGCCTTACCTTCTTCAGGCAAGTTCAATGACAATTTCAACAT
CATTGCAGCAGACAAGATAGTGGCGATAGGGTTGACCTTATTCTTTGGCAAATCTGGAGCAGAACCGTGG
CATGGTTCGTACAAACCAAATGCGGTGTTCTTGTCTGGCAAAGAGGCCAAGGACGCAGATGGCAACAAAC
CCAAGGAACCTGGGATAACGGAGGCTTCATCGGAGATGATATCACCAAACATGTTGCTGGTGATTATAAT
ACCATTTAGGTGGGTTGGGTTCTTAACTAGGATCATGGCGGCAGAATCAATCAATTGATGTTGAACCTTC
AATGTAGGAAATTCGTTCTTGATGGTTTCCTCCACAGTTTTTCTCCATAATCTTGAAGAGGCCAAAACAT
TAGCTTTATCCAAGGACCAAATAGGCAATGGTGGCTCATGTTGTAGGGCCATGAAAGCGGCCATTCTTGT
GATTCTTTGCACTTCTGGAACGGTGTATTGTTCACTATCCCAAGCGACACCATCACCATCGTCTTCCTTT
CTCTTACCAAAGTAAATACCTCCCACTAATTCTCTGACAACAACGAAGTCAGTACCTTTAGCAAATTGTG
GCTTGATTGGAGATAAGTCTAAAAGAGAGTCGGATGCAAAGTTACATGGTCTTAAGTTGGCGTACAATTG
AAGTTCTTTACGGATTTTTAGTAAACCTTGTTCAGGTCTAACACTACCTGTACCCCATTTAGGACCACCC
ACAGCACCTAACAAAACGGCATCAGCCTTCTTGGAGGCTTCCAGCGCCTCATCTGGAAGTGGAACACCTG
TAGCATCTATAGCAGCACCACCAATTAAATGATTTTCGAAATCGAACTTGACATTGGAACGAACATCAGA
AATAGCTTTAAGAACCTTAATGGCTTCGGCTGTGATTTCTTGACCAACGTGGTCACCTGGCAAAACGACG
ATCTTCTTAGGGGCAGACATTAGAATGGTATATCCTTGAAATATATATATATATATTGCTGAAATGTAAA
AGGTAAGAAAAGTTAGAAAGTAAGACGATTGCTAACCACCTATTGGAAAAAACAATAGGTCCTTAAATAA
TATTGTCAACTTCAAGTATTGTGATGCAAGCATTTAGTCATGAACGCTTCTCTATTCTATATGAAAAGCC
GGTTCCGGCGCTCTCACCTTTCCTTTTTCTCCCAATTTTTCAGTTGAAAAAGGTATATGCGTCAGGCGAC
CTCTGAAATTAACAAAAAATTTCCAGTCATCGAATTTGATTCTGTGCGATAGCGCCCCTGTGTGTTCTCG
TTATGTTGAGGAAAAAAATAATGGTTGCTAAGAGATTCGAACTCTTGCATCTTACGATACCTGAGTATTC
CCACAGTTAACTGCGGTCAAGATATTTCTTGAATCAGGCGCCTTAGACCGCTCGGCCAAACAACCAATTA
CTTGTTGAGAAATAGAGTATAATTATCCTATAAATATAACGTTTTTGAACACACATGAACAAGGAAGTAC
AGGACAATTGATTTTGAAGAGAATGTGGATTTTGATGTAATTGTTGGGATTCCATTTTTAATAAGGCAAT
AATATTAGGTATGTAGATATACTAGAAGTTCTCCTCGACCGGTCGATATGCGGTGTGAAATACCGCACAG
ATGCGTAAGGAGAAAATACCGCATCAGGAAATTGTAAGCGTTAATATTTTGTTAAAATTCGCGTTAAATT
TTTGTTAAATCAGCTCATTTTTTAACCAATAGGCCGAAATCGGCAAAATCCCTTATAAATCAAAAGAATA
GACCGAGATAGGGT
[37 nt withheld, positions 11915-11951]
AAAGAACGTGGACTCCAACGTCAAAGG
[49 nt withheld, positions 11979-12027]
T
[91 nt withheld, positions 12029-12119]
G
[124 nt withheld, positions 12121-12244]
CCATTCGCCATTCAGGCTGCGCAACTGTTGGGAAGGGCGATCGGTGCGGGCCTCTTCGCTATTACGCCAG
CTGGCGAAAGGGGGATGTGCTGCAAGGCGATTAAGTTGGGTAACGCCAGGGTTTTCCCAGTCACGACGTT
Features (pLannotate 1.2.2; 26 found; start..end, strand, type, name):
     27..45      +  promoter       T7 promoter: promoter for bacteriophage T7 RNA polymerase
     54..107     -  misc_feature   MCS (fragment): pBluescript multiple cloning site
    132..798     +  promoter       GAP promoter: S. cerevisiae TDH3; promoter for glyceraldehyde-3-phosphate dehydrogenase
    833..4936    +  CDS            cas9: CAS9_STRP1 - Also known as csn1 From Streptococcus pyogenes serotype M1.
   4994..5181    +  terminator     ADH1 terminator: S. cerevisiae ADH1; transcription terminator for the S. cerevisiae alcohol dehydrogenase 1 (ADH1) gene
   5299..5318    -  terminator     SUP4 terminator: transcription terminator for the S. cerevisiae SUP4 tRNA gene
   5323..5397    -  misc_RNA       gRNA scaffold: guide RNA scaffold for the Streptococcus pyogenes CRISPR/Cas9 system
   5418..5686    -  promoter       SNR52 promoter: promoter for the S. cerevisiae small nucleolar RNA gene SNR52
   5717..5735    -  promoter       T3 promoter: promoter for bacteriophage T3 RNA polymerase
   5778..5800    -  protein_bind   lac operator (fragment): The lac repressor binds to the lac operator to inhibit transcription in E. coli. This inhibition can be relieved by adding lactose or isopropyl-β-D-thiogalactopyranoside (IPTG). lac repressor encoded by lacI
   5804..5834    -  promoter       lac promoter: promoter for the E. coli lac operon
   5849..5870    -  protein_bind   CAP binding site: CAP binding activates transcription in the presence of cAMP. E. coli catabolite activator protein
   5883..5975    -  CDS            lacI (fragment): lac repressor; lacI; The lac repressor binds to the lac operator to inhibit transcription in E. coli. This inhibition can be relieved by adding lactose or isopropyl-β-D-thiogalactopyranoside (IPTG).
   6158..6746    -  rep_origin     ori: high-copy-number ColE1/pMB1/pBR322/pUC origin of replication
   6917..7777    -  CDS            AmpR: β-lactamase; bla; confers resistance to ampicillin, carbenicillin, and related antibiotics
   7778..7882    -  promoter       AmpR promoter: bla
   7909..9255    -  rep_origin     2μ ori: yeast 2μ plasmid origin of replication
   9323..9358    +  CDS            rop (fragment): Rop protein, which maintains plasmids at low copy number; rop
   9460..9510    +  misc_feature   bom (fragment): basis of mobility region from pBR322
   9509..9625    +  CDS            NFS1 (fragment): NFS1_YEAST - Also known as SPL1 From Saccharomyces cerevisiae (strain ATCC 204508 / S288c) (Baker's yeast).
   9989..11080   -  CDS            LEU2: LEU3_YEAST - Experimental evidence at protein level: Swiss-Prot protein existence level 1. Catalyzes the oxidation of 3-carboxy-2-hydroxy-4- methylpentanoate (3-isopropylmalate) to 3-carboxy-4-methyl-2- oxopentanoate. The product decarboxylates to 4-methyl-2 oxopentanoate. From Saccharomyces cerevisiae (strain ATCC 204508 / S288c) (Baker's yeast).
  11081..11488   -  promoter       LEU2 promoter: S. cerevisiae LEU2
  11628..11705   -  CDS            YO192_YEAST (fragment): Experimental evidence at protein level: Swiss-Prot protein existence level 1. From Saccharomyces cerevisiae (strain ATCC 204508 / S288c) (Baker's yeast).
  11736..11788   +  misc_feature   bom (fragment): basis of mobility region from pBR322
  11816..12244   -  rep_origin     f1 ori (sequence partly withheld): f1 bacteriophage origin of replication; arrow indicates direction of (+) strand synthesis
  12248..19      -  CDS            lacZα (fragment) (across the origin): LacZα fragment of β-galactosidase; lacZ fragment
