[The description below was written by a language model from this plasmid's Addgene catalogue record and pLannotate feature annotations shown in this document.]
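Description:
pML107-RER2 is a yeast CRISPR/Cas9 plasmid built on the pML107 backbone, an E. coli–S. cerevisiae shuttle vector of about 12.4 kb that carries both the nuclease and a single guide RNA on one molecule. In bacteria it is maintained at high copy through a ColE1/pUC-type origin and selected with ampicillin via the β-lactamase gene. In yeast it replicates episomally from the 2μ origin and is selected by leucine prototrophy through a LEU2 cassette driven by its native promoter. An f1 origin and remnants of a pBluescript-type polylinker (T7 and T3 promoters, lac promoter/operator and lacZα fragments) are carried over from the parental cloning vector, as are several short annotated fragments (rop, bom, NFS1) that are likely flanking or vector remnants rather than functional parts.

The payload consists of two expression units. Streptococcus pyogenes Cas9 is transcribed from the strong constitutive TDH3 (GAP) promoter and terminated by the ADH1 terminator. On the opposite strand, the RNA polymerase III SNR52 promoter drives a guide made of a short targeting sequence fused to the S. pyogenes gRNA scaffold, ending at the SUP4 terminator. The guide oligonucleotide insert (33 bp) was placed between SwaI and BclI sites, both destroyed in cloning. It is directed against RER2 (YBR002C) of budding yeast. The purpose statement and the gRNA field of the record list two different 20-nt guide sequences, so the actual spacer should be checked against the sequence. The plasmid is intended to introduce Cas9-mediated cleavage at the RER2 locus for genome editing in yeast. The associated publication concerns modifiers of gene essentiality.
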