Addgene plasmid #232884: pML107-RER2
Purpose: Plasmid expressing Cas9 and gRNA AGAATCGCATCTCTACACGG which targets the RER2 gene.
Depositing lab: Jolanda Van Leeuwen. Depositing organization: University of Massachusetts, Worcester. Publication: The modifiers that cause changes in gene essentiality. Batte A, Bosch-Guiteras N, Pons C, Ota M, Lopes M, Sharma S, Tellini N, Paltenghi C, Conti M, Kan KT, Ho UL, Wiederkehr M, Barraud J, Ashe M, Aloy P, Liti G, Chabes A, Parts L, van Leeuwen J. Cell Syst. 2026 Mar 2:101515. doi: 10.1016/j.cels.2025.101515. PubMed 41775267.
Backbone
  Vector backbone: pML107
  Backbone manufacturer: Laughery et al, 2015, Yeast
  Backbone size w/o insert (bp): 12368
  Vector type: Yeast Expression, CRISPR
  Selectable markers: LEU2
Growth in bacteria
  Bacterial resistance: Ampicillin, 100 μg/mL
  Growth temperature: 37°C
  Growth strain: DH5alpha
  Copy number: High Copy
Gene/Insert
  Gene/Insert name: RER2 gRNA (alt name: YBR002C)
  gRNA/shRNA sequence: GTTCTTAACTAGGATCATGG
  Species: S. cerevisiae (budding yeast)
  Insert size (bp): 33
  Entrez Gene: RER2 (a.k.a. YBR002C)
  Promoter: snR52
  Cloning method: Restriction Enzyme; 5′ cloning site SwaI (destroyed during cloning); 3′ cloning site BclI (destroyed during cloning)
  Sequencing primers: 5′ -
Terms and licenses: Academic/Nonprofit Terms; Industry Terms: Not Available to Industry
How to cite: pML107-RER2 was a gift from Jolanda Van Leeuwen (Addgene plasmid # 232884 ; http://n2t.net/addgene:232884 ; RRID:Addgene_232884)
